Addgene plasmid #101245: Opto-CRAC version 1
Purpose: Genetically-encoded calcium actuator; mCherry-tagged LOV2-STIM1 chimera that enables optical control of calcium signals and calcium dependent signaling
Depositing lab: Yubin Zhou. Depositing organization: Texas A&M Health Science Center. Publication: Near-infrared photoactivatable control of Ca(2+) signaling and optogenetic immunomodulation. He L, Zhang Y, Ma G, Tan P, Li Z, Zang S, Wu X, Jing J, Fang S, Zhou L, Wang Y, Huang Y, Hogan PG, Han G, Zhou Y. Elife. 2015 Dec 8;4. pii: e10024. doi: 10.7554/eLife.10024. PubMed 26646180.
Backbone
  Vector backbone: pTriEx
  Backbone size w/o insert (bp): 5000
  Total vector size (bp): 6570
  Vector type: Mammalian Expression, Bacterial Expression
Growth in bacteria
  Bacterial resistance: Ampicillin, 100 μg/mL
  Growth temperature: 37°C
  Growth strain: DH5alpha
  Copy number: Unknown
Gene/Insert
  Gene/Insert name: LOV2 and STIM1 cytosolic fragment (alt name: LOVSoc)
  Species: Synthetic
  Insert size (bp): 888
  Promoter: CMV
  Tag / fusion protein: mCherry (N terminal on backbone)
  Cloning method: Restriction Enzyme; 5′ cloning site BamHI (unknown if destroyed); 3′ cloning site XhoI (unknown if destroyed)
  Sequencing primers: 5′ mch-for:CCC CGT AAT GCA GAA GAA GA
Terms and licenses: Academic/Nonprofit Terms; Industry Terms: Not Available to Industry
How to cite: Opto-CRAC version 1 was a gift from Yubin Zhou (Addgene plasmid # 101245 ; http://n2t.net/addgene:101245 ; RRID:Addgene_101245)
