[The description below was written by a language model from this plasmid's Addgene catalogue record and pLannotate feature annotations shown in this document.]
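Description:
Opto-CRAC version 1 is a 6,570 bp expression plasmid built on the pTriEx backbone, a multi-host vector listed here for mammalian and bacterial expression. It is propagated in E. coli through a high-copy ColE1/pUC-type origin and selected with ampicillin via the β-lactamase gene. As is typical of pTriEx, three promoters sit in series upstream of the coding region. A CMV enhancer/promoter with a chimeric chicken β-actin/rabbit β-globin intron drives mammalian expression. A T7 promoter with a lac operator allows inducible expression in E. coli, and a baculovirus p10 promoter serves insect cells. The expression cassette is flanked by baculovirus recombination regions (lef2/ORF603 and ORF1629) that would permit transfer into a baculovirus genome. A single loxP site is also present in the backbone. Transcripts end at a rabbit β-globin polyadenylation signal, followed by a T7 terminator.

The payload is a single fusion protein: N-terminal mCherry, followed by a LOV2 photosensory domain joined to a cytosolic fragment of STIM1 (the insert also called LOVSoc), with a C-terminal 6xHis tag annotated just downstream. The automated annotation labels the LOV2 segment as miniSOG; this most likely reflects sequence similarity among flavin-binding LOV domains rather than an actual miniSOG insert. It likewise matches the STIM1 portion to the mouse protein, whereas the catalogue lists the insert as synthetic. STIM1's cytosolic region activates ORAI1 CRAC channels, and coupling it to LOV2 places this activity under light control. The construct is described as a genetically encoded calcium actuator for optical control of calcium signals and calcium-dependent signalling, with mCherry allowing the chimera to be visualised in cells.
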