Features (pLannotate 1.2.2; 20 found; start..end, strand, type, name):
      4..39      +  CDS            lef2 (fragment): baculovirus late expression factor 2
    181..1008    +  misc_recomb    baculovirus recombination region (lef2/ORF603): contains ORF603 and part of lef2
   1020..1379    +  enhancer       CMV enhancer (fragment): human cytomegalovirus immediate early enhancer
   1381..1580    +  promoter       CMV promoter: human cytomegalovirus (CMV) immediate early promoter
   1732..1862    +  intron         chimeric intron (fragment): chimera between introns from chicken β-actin and rabbit β-globin
   1931..1949    +  promoter       T7 promoter: promoter for bacteriophage T7 RNA polymerase
   1950..1974    +  protein_bind   lac operator: The lac repressor binds to the lac operator to inhibit transcription in E. coli. This inhibition can be relieved by adding lactose or isopropyl-β-D-thiogalactopyranoside (IPTG). lac repressor encoded by lacI
   1990..2099    +  promoter       p10 promoter: baculovirus promoter for expression in insect cells
   2144..2848    +  CDS            mCherry: mCherry is a basic (constitutively fluorescent) red fluorescent protein published in 2004, derived from Discosoma sp.. It is reported to be a very rapidly-maturing monomer with low acid sensitivity.
   2876..3193    +  CDS            miniSOG: miniSOG is a basic (constitutively fluorescent) cyan fluorescent protein published in 2011, derived from Arabidopsis thaliana. It requires the cofactor flavin for fluorescence.
   3188..3742    +  CDS            Stim1 (fragment): STIM1_MOUSE - Also known as Sim. Experimental evidence at protein level: Swiss-Prot protein existence level 1. Plays a role in mediating store-operated Ca(2+) entry (SOCE), a Ca(2+) influx following depletion of intracellular Ca(2+) stores. Acts as Ca(2+) sensor in the endoplasmic reticulum via its EF-hand domain. Upon Ca(2+) depletion, translocates from the endoplasmic reticulum to the plasma membrane where it activates the Ca(2+) release- activated Ca(2+) (CRAC) channel subunit ORAI1. Involved in enamel formation. Activated following interaction with STIMATE, leading to promote STIM1 conform
   3755..3772    +  CDS            6xHis: 6xHis affinity tag
   3787..3855    +  CDS            HBB (fragment): HBB_PONPY - Experimental evidence at transcript level: Swiss-Prot protein existence level 2. Involved in oxygen transport from the lung to the various peripheral tissues. From Pongo pygmaeus (Bornean orangutan).
   3930..3985    +  polyA_signal   β-globin poly(A) signal: rabbit β-globin polyadenylation signal (Gil and Proudfoot, 1987)
   4073..4120    +  terminator     T7 terminator: transcription terminator for bacteriophage T7 RNA polymerase
   4133..4838    +  misc_recomb    baculovirus recombination region (ORF1629): contains part of ORF1629
   4847..4880    +  protein_bind   loxP: Cre-mediated recombination occurs in the 8-bp core sequence (GCATACAT). Cre recombinase
   5048..5635    -  rep_origin     ori: high-copy-number ColE1/pMB1/pBR322/pUC origin of replication
   5648..6508    -  CDS            AmpR: β-lactamase; bla; confers resistance to ampicillin, carbenicillin, and related antibiotics
   6509..6560    -  promoter       AmpR promoter (fragment): bla
>Addgene plasmid #101245 | Opto-CRAC version 1 | addgene full sequence | sequence record 209272 | Addgene NGS Result
TCCTGCATCTTTTAATCAAATCCCAAGATGTGTATAAACGCGCCGGTATGTACAGGAAGAGGTTTATACT
AAACTGTTACATTGCAAACGTGGTTTCGTGTGCCAAGTGTGAAAACCGATGTTTAATCAAGGCTCTGACG
CATTTCTACAACCACGACTCCAAGTGTGTGGGTGAAGTCATGCATCTTTTAATCAAATCCCAAGATGTGT
ATAAACCACCAAACTGCCAAAAAATGAAAACTGTCGACAAGCTCTGTCCGTTTGCTGGCAACTGCAAGGG
TCTCAATCCTATTTGTAATTATTGAATAATAAAACAATTATAAATGTCAAATTTGTTTTTTATTAACGAT
ACAAACCAAACGCAACAAGAACATTTGTAGTATTATCTATAATTGAAAACGCGTAGTTATAATCGCTGAG
GTAATATTTAAAATCATTTTCAAATGATTCACAGTTAATTTGCGACAATATAATTTTATTTTCACATAAA
CTAGACGCCTTGTCGTCTTCTTCTTCGTATTCCTTCTCTTTTTCATTTTTCTCTTCATAAAAATTAACAT
AGTTATTATCGTATCCATATATGTATCTATCGTATAGAGTAAATTTTTTGTTGTCATAAATATATATGTC
TTTTTTAATGGGGTGTATAGTACCGCTGCGCATAGTTTTTCTGTAATTTACAACAGTGCTATTTTCTGGT
AGTTCTTCGGAGTGTGTTGCTTTAATTATTAAATTTATATAATCAATGAATTTGGGATCGTCGGTTTTGT
ACAATATGTTGCCGGCATAGTACGCAGCTTCTTCTAGTTCAATTACACCATTTTTTAGCAGCACCGGATT
AACATAACTTTCCAAAATGTTGTACGAACCGTTAAACAAAAACAGTTCACCTCCCTTTTCTATACTATTG
TCTGCGAGCAGTTGTTTGTTGTTAAAAATAACAGCCATTGTAATGAGACGCACAAACTAATATCACAAAC
TGGAAATGTCTATCAATATATAGTTGCTGATGGCCGGCCTATTAATAGTAATCAATTACGGGGTCATTAG
TTCATAGCCCATATATGGAGTTCCGCGTTACATAACTTACGGTAAATGGCCCGCCTGGCTGACCGCCCAA
CGACCCCCGCCCATTGACGTCAATAATGACGTATGTTCCCATAGTAACGCCAATAGGGACTTTCCATTGA
CGTCAATGGGTGGAGTATTTACGGTAAACTGCCCACTTGGCAGTACATCAAGTGTATCATATGCCAAGTC
CGCCCCCTATTGACGTCAATGACGGTAAATGGCCCGCCTGGCATTATGCCCAGTACATGACCTTACGGGA
CTTTCCTACTTGGCAGTACATCTACGTATTAGTCATCGCTATTACCATGCTGATGCGGTTTTGGCAGTAC
ACCAATGGGCGTGGATAGCGGTTTGACTCACGGGGATTTCCAAGTCTCCACCCCATTGACGTCAATGGGA
GTTTGTTTTGGCACCAAAATCAACGGGACTTTCCAAAATGTCGTAATAACCCCGCCCCGTTGACGCAAAT
GGGCGGTAGGCGTGTACGGTGGGAGGTCTATATAAGCAGACGTCGTTTAGTGAACCGTCAGATCACTAGA
TGCTTTATTGCGGTAGTTTATCACAGTTAAATTGCTAACGCCAGTCTCGAACTTAACGTGCAGAAGTTGG
TCGTGAGGCACTGGGCAGGTAAGTATCGGGCCCTTTGTGCGGGGGGAGCGGCTCGGGGCTGTCCGCGGGG
GGACGGCTGCCTTCGGGGGGGACGGGGCAGGGCGGGGTTCGGCTTCTGGCGTGTGACCGGCGGCTCTAGA
GCCTCTGCTAACCATGTTCATGCCTTCTTCTTTTTCCTACAGCTCCTGGGCAACGTGCTGGTTATTGTGC
TGTCTCATCATTTTGGCAAAGAATTGGATCGGACCGAAATTAATACGACTCACTATAGGGGAATTGTGAG
CGGATAACAATTCCCCGGAGTTAATCCGGGACCTTTAATTCAACCCAACACAATATATTATAGTTAAATA
AGAATTATTATCAAATCATTTGTATATTAATTAAAATACTATACTGTAAATTACATTTTATTTACAATCA
AAGGAGATATACCATGGCACACCATCACCACCATCACGGATCTGTGAGCAAGGGCGAGGAGGATAACATG
GCCATCATCAAGGAGTTCATGCGCTTCAAGGTGCACATGGAGGGCTCCGTGAACGGCCACGAGTTCGAGA
TCGAGGGCGAGGGCGAGGGCCGCCCCTACGAGGGCACCCAGACCGCCAAGCTGAAGGTGACCAAGGGTGG
CCCCCTGCCCTTCGCCTGGGACATCCTGTCCCCTCAGTTCATGTACGGCTCCAAGGCCTACGTGAAGCAC
CCCGCCGACATCCCCGACTACTTGAAGCTGTCCTTCCCCGAGGGCTTCAAGTGGGAGCGCGTGATGAACT
TCGAGGACGGCGGCGTGGTGACCGTGACCCAGGACTCCTCCCTGCAGGACGGCGAGTTCATCTACAAGGT
GAAGCTGCGCGGCACCAACTTCCCCTCCGACGGCCCCGTAATGCAGAAGAAGACCATGGGCTGGGAGGCC
TCCTCCGAGCGGATGTACCCCGAGGACGGCGCCCTGAAGGGCGAGATCAAGCAGAGGCTGAAGCTGAAGG
ACGGCGGCCACTACGACGCTGAGGTCAAGACCACCTACAAGGCCAAGAAGCCCGTGCAGCTGCCCGGCGC
CTACAACGTCAACATCAAGTTGGACATCACCTCCCACAACGAGGACTACACCATCGTGGAACAGTACGAA
CGCGCCGAGGGCCGCCACTCCACCGGCGGCATGGACGAGCTGTACAAGGGATCCTTGGCTACTACACTTG
AACGTATTGAGAAGAACTTTGTCATTACTGACCCAAGATTGCCAGATAATCCCATTATATTCGCGTCCGA
TAGTTTCTTGCAGTTGACAGAATATAGCCGTGAAGAAATTTTGGGAAGAAACTGCAGGTTTCTACAAGGT
CCTGAAACTGATCGCGCGACAGTGAGAAAAATTAGAGATGCCATAGATAACCAAACAGAGGTCACTGTTC
AGCTGATTAATTATACAAAGAGTGGTAAAAAGTTCTGGAACCTCTTTCACTTGCAGCCTATGCGAGATCA
GAAGGGAGATGTCCAGTACTTTATTGGGGTTCAGTTGGATGGAACTGAGCATGTCCGAGATGCTGCCGAG
AGAGAGGGAGTCATGCTGATTAAGAAAACTGCAGAAAATATTGATGAGGCGGCAAAAGAACTTAAGCTTG
AATCACACAGCTCATGGTATGCTCCTGAGGCCCTGCAGAAGTGGCTGCAGCTGACCCATGAGGTGGAGGT
GCAGTACTACAACATCAAGAAGCAAAATGCAGAGAGGCAGCTGCTGGTGGCCAAGGAGGGGGCTGAGAAA
ATAAAAAAGAAGAGAAACACGCTTTTTGGTACCTTCCATGTGGCCCACAGCTCTTCCCTGGATGATGTGG
ATCATAAAATCCTAACTGCTAAGCAAGCTCTGAGTGAGGTGACAGCGGCACTGAGGGAGCGCCTGCACCG
GTGGCAGCAGATCGAGATCCTCTGCGGTTTCCAGATTGTCAATAACCCCGGCATCCACTCCTTGGTGGCT
GCTCTCAACATCGACCCCAGCTGGATGGGCAGCACCCGCCCTAACCCCGCCCACTTCATCATGACTGACG
ATGTGGATGACATGGATGAGGAGATTGTGTCGTAACTCGAGCACCACCATCACCATCACCATCACTAAGT
GATTAACCTCAGGTGCAGGCTGCCTATCAGAAGGTGGTGGCTGGTGTGGCCAATGCCCTGGCTCACAAAT
ACCACTGAGATCGATCTTTTTCCCTCTGCCAAAAATTATGGGGACATCATGAAGCCCCTTGAGCATCTGA
CTTCTGGCTAATAAAGGAAATTTATTTTCATTGCAATAGTGTGTTGGAATTTTTTGTGTCTCTCACTCGG
AAGGACATATGGGAGGGCAAATCATTTAAAACATCAGAATGAGTATTTGGTTTAGAGTTTGGCAACATAT
GCCCATATGTAACTAGCATAACCCCTTGGGGCCTCTAAACGGGTCTTGAGGGGTTTTTTGCTGAAAGCAT
GCGGAGGAAATTCTCCTTGAAGTTTCCCTGGTGTTCAAAGTAAAGGAGTTTGCACCAGACGCACCTCTGT
TCACTGGTCCGGCGTATTAAAACACGATACATTGTTATTAGTACATTTATTAAGCGCTAGATTCTGTGCG
TTGTTGATTTACAGACAATTGTTGTACGTATTTTAATAATTCATTAAATTTATAATCTTTAGGGTGGTAT
GTTAGAGCGAAAATCAAATGATTTTCAGCGTCTTTATATCTGAATTTAAATATTAAATCCTCAATAGATT
TGTAAAATAGGTTTCGATTAGTTTCAAACAAGGGTTGTTTTTCCGAACCGATGGCTGGACTATCTAATGG
ATTTTCGCTCAACGCCACAAAACTTGCCAAATCTTGTAGCAGCAATCTAGCTTTGTCGATATTCGTTTGT
GTTTTGTTTTGTAATAAAGGTTCGACGTCGTTCAAAATATTATGCGCTTTTGTATTTCTTTCATCACTGT
CGTTAGTGTACAATTGACTCGACGTAAACACGTTAAATAGAGCTTGGACATATTTAACATCGGGCGTGTT
AGCTTTATTAGGCCGATTATCGTCGTCGTCCCAACCCTCGTCGTTAGAAGTTGCTTCCGAAGACGATTTT
GCCATAGCCACACGACGCCTATTAATTGTGTCGGCTAACACGTCCGCGATCAAATTTGTAGTTGAGCTTT
TTGGAATTGCGATCGCATAACTTCGTATAGCATACATTATACGAAGTTATAAGCTCGGAACGCTGCGCTC
GGTCGTTCGGCTGCGGCGAGCGGTATCAGCTCACTCAAAGGCGGTAATACGGTTATCCACAGAATCAGGG
GATAACGCAGGAAAGAACATGTGAGCAAAAGGCCAGCAAAAGGCCAGGAACCGTAAAAAGGCCGCGTTGC
TGGCGTTTTTCCATAGGCTCCGCCCCCTGACGAGCATCACAAAAATCGACGCTCAAGTCAGAGGTGGCGA
AACCCGACAGGACTATAAAGATACCAGGCGTTTCCCCCTGGAAGCTCCCTCGTGCGCTCTCCTGTTCCGA
CCCTGCCGCTTACCGGATACCTGTCCGCCTTTCTCCCTTCGGGAAGCGTGGCGCTTTCTCATAGCTCACG
CTGTAGGTATCTCAGTTCGGTGTAGGTCGTTCGCTCCAAGCTGGGCTGTGTGCACGAACCCCCCGTTCAG
CCCGACCGCTGCGCCTTATCCGGTAACTATCGTCTTGAGTCCAACCCGGTAAGACACGACTTATCGCCAC
TGGCAGCAGCCACTGGTAACAGGATTAGCAGAGCGAGGTATGTAGGCGGTGCTACAGAGTTCTTGAAGTG
GTGGCCTAACTACGGCTACACTAGAAGAACAGTATTTGGTATCTGCGCTCTGCTGAAGCCAGTTACCTTC
GGAAAAAGAGTTGGTAGCTCTTGATCCGGCAAACAAACCACCGCTGGTAGCGGTGGTTTTTTTGTTTGCA
AGCAGCAGATTACGCGCAGAAAAAAAGGATCTCAAGAAGATCCTTTGTTACCAATGCTTAATCAGTGAGG
CACCTATCTCAGCGATCTGTCTATTTCGTTCATCCATAGTTGCCTGACTCCCCGTCGTGTAGATAACTAC
GATACGGGAGGGCTTACCATCTGGCCCCAGTGCTGCAATGATACCGCGAGACCCACGCTCACCGGCTCCA
GATTTATCAGCAATAAACCAGCCAGCCGGAAGGGCCGAGCGCAGAAGTGGTCCTGCAACTTTATCCGCCT
CCATCCAGTCTATTAATTGTTGCCGGGAAGCTAGAGTAAGTAGTTCGCCAGTTAATAGTTTGCGCAACGT
TGTTGCCATTGCTACAGGCATCGTGGTGTCACGCTCGTCGTTTGGTATGGCTTCATTCAGCTCCGGTTCC
CAACGATCAAGGCGAGTTACATGATCCCCCATGTTGTGCAAAAAAGCGGTTAGCTCCTTCGGTCCTCCGA
TCGTTGTCAGAAGTAAGTTGGCCGCAGTGTTATCACTCATGGTTATGGCAGCACTGCATAATTCTCTTAC
TGTCATGCCATCCGTAAGATGCTTTTCTGTGACTGGTGAGTACTCAACCAAGTCATTCTGAGAATAGTGT
ATGCGGCGACCGAGTTGCTCTTGCCCGGCGTCAATACGGGATAATACCGCGCCACATAGCAGAACTTTAA
AAGTGCTCATCATTGGAAAACGTTCTTCGGGGCGAAAACTCTCAAGGATCTTACCGCTGTTGAGATCCAG
TTCGATGTAACCCACTCGTGCACCCAACTGATCTTCAGCATCTTTTACTTTCACCAGCGTTTCTGGGTGA
GCAAAAACAGGAAGGCAAAATGCCGCAAAAAAGGGAATAAGGGCGACACGGAAATGTTGAATACTCATAC
TCTTCCTTTTTCAATATTATTGAAGCATTTATCAGGGTTATTGTCTCATGTCCGCGCGTT
