>Addgene plasmid #101245 | Opto-CRAC version 1 | depositor partial sequence | sequence record 193397 | LOVSoc
TTGGCTACTACACTTGAACGTATTGAGAAGAACTTTGTCATTACTGACCCAAGATTGCCAGATAATCCCA
TTATATTCGCGTCCGATAGTTTCTTGCAGTTGACAGAATATAGCCGTGAAGAAATTTTGGGAAGAAACTG
CAGGTTTCTACAAGGTCCTGAAACTGATCGCGCGACAGTGAGAAAAATTAGAGATGCCATAGATAACCAA
ACAGAGGTCACTGTTCAGCTGATTAATTATACAAAGAGTGGTAAAAAGTTCTGGAACCTCTTTCACTTGC
AGCCTATGCGAGATCAGAAGGGAGATGTCCAGTACTTTATTGGGGTTCAGTTGGATGGAACTGAGCATGT
CCGAGATGCTGCCGAGAGAGAGGGAGTCATGCTGATTAAGAAAACTGCAGAAAATATTGATGAGGCGGCA
AAAGAACTTAAGCTTGAATCACACAGCTCATGGTATGCTCCTGAGGCCCTGCAGAAGTGGCTGCAGCTGA
CCCATGAGGTGGAGGTGCAGTACTACAACATCAAGAAGCAAAATGCAGAGAGGCAGCTGCTGGTGGCCAA
GGAGGGGGCTGAGAAAATAAAAAAGAAGAGAAACACGCTTTTTGGTACCTTCCATGTGGCCCACAGCTCT
TCCCTGGATGATGTGGATCATAAAATCCTAACTGCTAAGCAAGCTCTGAGTGAGGTGACAGCGGCACTGA
GGGAGCGCCTGCACCGGTGGCAGCAGATCGAGATCCTCTGCGGTTTCCAGATTGTCAATAACCCCGGCAT
CCACTCCTTGGTGGCTGCTCTCAACATCGACCCCAGCTGGATGGGCAGCACCCGCCCTAACCCCGCCCAC
TTCATCATGACTGACGATGTGGATGACATGGATGAGGAGATTGTGTCGTAA
